Addgene plasmid #38060: pXCX.TRE.EGFP.WPRE
Depositing lab: James Uney. Depositing organization: University of Bristol. Publication: Increased utility in the CNS of a powerful neuron-specific tetracycline-regulatable adenoviral system developed using a post-transcriptional enhancer. Lee YB, Cosgrave AS, Glover CP, Bienemann A, Heywood D, Hobson RJ, Uney JB. J Gene Med. 2005 May;7(5):576-83. 10.1002/jgm.694 PubMed 15580589.
Backbone
  Vector backbone: pXCXCMV
  Total vector size (bp): 8823
  Vector type: Mammalian Expression, Adenoviral
Growth in bacteria
  Bacterial resistance: Ampicillin, 100 μg/mL
  Growth temperature: 37°C
  Growth strain: DH5alpha
  Copy number: Unknown
Gene/Insert
  Gene/Insert name: EGFP
  Promoter: TRE
  Cloning method: Restriction Enzyme; 5′ cloning site unknown (unknown if destroyed); 3′ cloning site unknown (unknown if destroyed)
  Sequencing primers: 5′ ACAACAGATGGCTGGCAAC
Terms and licenses: Academic/Nonprofit Terms; Industry Terms: Not Available to Industry
Depositor comments: Adenoviral plasmid for overexpression of EGFP from tetracycline responsive element (TRE), intended to be used in conjucntion with one of the plasmids expressing tet transactivator (tTA), such as Addgene plasmid #'s 38056, 38057, 38058 or 38059. Additional reference information for this plasmid can be found at: https://www.ncbi.nlm.nih.gov/pubmed/15542617
How to cite: pXCX.TRE.EGFP.WPRE was a gift from James Uney (Addgene plasmid # 38060 ; http://n2t.net/addgene:38060 ; RRID:Addgene_38060)
