[The description below was written by a language model from this plasmid's Addgene catalogue record and pLannotate feature annotations shown in this document.]
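Description:
pXCX.TRE.EGFP.WPRE is an 8.8 kb adenoviral shuttle plasmid built on the pXCXCMV backbone and designed for tetracycline-regulated expression of EGFP in mammalian cells. It is propagated in E. coli on a pBR322-type framework: a ColE1/pMB1 origin accompanied by the rop gene and bom site, with ampicillin resistance (β-lactamase and its own promoter) as the selectable marker. Only a fragment of the tetracycline efflux gene remains, so that marker is not expected to be functional.

The viral portion corresponds to the left end of the human adenovirus serotype 5 genome. It starts with an inverted terminal repeat and the Ψ packaging signal, followed by the expression cassette sitting where the E1 region would normally be. Beyond the cassette lie a residual E1B fragment and the protein IX and IVa2 coding regions. In shuttle plasmids of this kind, such flanking sequence typically provides homology for recombination with an adenoviral genome plasmid to generate E1-deleted recombinant virus, although the record does not describe the rescue procedure.

The cassette is oriented antiparallel to the ITR. It consists of a tetracycline response element with seven tetO copies fused to a minimal CMV promoter, then EGFP, the woodchuck hepatitis virus post-transcriptional regulatory element (WPRE) and a bovine growth hormone polyadenylation signal. The TRE/minimal promoter has little activity alone and requires a tetracycline-controlled transactivator. The depositor accordingly intends the construct to be paired with a companion plasmid or vector expressing tTA. The WPRE acts as a post-transcriptional enhancer to raise reporter output. The associated publication places the construct within a neuron-specific, tetracycline-regulatable adenoviral system for use in the central nervous system.
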