Features (pLannotate 1.2.2; 21 found; start..end, strand, type, name):
      5..107     +  repeat_region  ITR: inverted terminal repeat of human adenovirus serotype 5 inverted
    195..345     +  misc_signal    Ad5 Ψ: packaging signal for adenovirus serotype 5
    470..694     -  polyA_signal   bGH poly(A) signal: bovine growth hormone polyadenylation signal
    707..723     -  misc_feature   MCS (fragment): pUC18/19 multiple cloning site
    727..1315    -  misc_feature   WPRE: woodchuck hepatitis virus posttranscriptional regulatory element
   1354..2073    -  CDS            EGFP: the original enhanced GFP (Yang et al., 1996) mammalian codon-optimized
   2081..2107    -  misc_feature   MCS (fragment): multiple cloning site
   2147..2178    -  misc_feature   MCS (fragment): pUC18/19 multiple cloning site
   2272..2309    -  promoter       minimal CMV promoter: human cytomegalovirus (CMV) immediate early promoter
   2314..2331    -  misc_feature   MCS (fragment): pUC18/19 multiple cloning site
   2342..2612    -  protein_bind   tetracycline response element: contains seven copies of the tetracycline operator tetO tetracycline repressor TetR
   2657..2833    +  CDS            E1B (fragment): E1B55_ADE02 - Experimental evidence at protein level: Swiss-Prot protein existence level 1. Plays a major role to prevent cellular inhibition of viral genome replication. Assembles an SCF-like E3 ubiquitin ligase complex based on the cellular proteins ELOB, ELOC, CUL5 and RBX1, in cooperation with viral E4orf6. This viral RING-type ligase ubiquitinates cellular substrates and targets them to proteasomal degradation: TP53/p53, LIG4, MRE11-RAD50-NBS1 (MRN) complex, ITGA3, DAXX and BLM. Degradation of host TP53/p53 activity is essential for preventing E1A-induced TP53 accumulation that would othe
   2936..3355    +  CDS            IX: CAP9_ADE05 - Experimental evidence at protein level: Swiss-Prot protein existence level 1. Structural component of the virion that acts as a cement protein on the capsid exterior and forms triskelion structures consisting of three molecules that stabilize three hexon trimers at the center of each icosahedral facet and fixes the peripentonal hexons. Dispensable for assembly. During virus entry, recruits the anterograde motor kinesin-1 to the capsid docked at the nuclear pore complex thereby subjecting the docked capsid to a pulling force. The resulting tension leads to capsid disruption, disper
   3421..4755    -  CDS            IVa2: PKG1_ADE05 - Experimental evidence at protein level: Swiss-Prot protein existence level 1. Component of the packaging machinery which encapsidates the viral DNA into preformed capsids and transcriptional activator of the viral major late promoter (MLP). Binds, along with packaging proteins 2 and 3, to the specific packaging sequence on the left end of viral genomic DNA and displays ATPase activity thereby providing the power stroke of the packaging machinery. The activity of packaging protein IVa2 is stimulated by protein 33K which acts as a terminase. May be the protein that pumps DNA into th
   5116..5740    +  CDS            TcR (fragment): tetracycline efflux protein; tet; confers resistance to tetracycline
   5982..6362    -  CDS            YPB1_ECOLX: Protein predicted: Swiss-Prot protein existence level 4. From Escherichia coli.
   6379..6570    +  CDS            rop: Rop protein, which maintains plasmids at low copy number; rop
   6672..6812    +  misc_feature   bom: basis of mobility region from pBR322
   6998..7586    -  rep_origin     ori: high-copy-number ColE1/pMB1/pBR322/pUC origin of replication
   7757..8617    -  CDS            AmpR: β-lactamase; bla; confers resistance to ampicillin, carbenicillin, and related antibiotics
   8618..8722    -  promoter       AmpR promoter: bla
>Addgene plasmid #38060 | pXCX.TRE.EGFP.WPRE | depositor full sequence | sequence record 48258 | pXCX.TRE.EGFP.WPRE sequence 8823 bps
AATTCATCATCAATAATATACCTTATTTTGGATTGAAGCCAATATGATAATGAGGGGGTGGAGTTTGTGA
CGTGGCGCGGGGCGTGGGAACGGGGCGGGTGACGTAGTAGTGTGGCGGAAGTGTGATGTTGCAAGTGTGG
CGGAACACATGTAAGCGACGGATGTGGCAAAAGTGACGTTTTTGGTGTGCGCCGGTGTACACAGGAAGTG
ACAATTTTCGCGCGGTTTTAGGCGGATGTTGTAGTAAATTTGGGCGTAACCGAGTAAGATTTGGCCATTT
TCGCGGGAAAACTGAATAAGAGGAAGTGAAATCTGAATAATTTTGTGTTACTCATAGCGCGTAATATTTG
TCTAGGGCCGCGGGGACTTTGACCGTTTACGTGGAGACTCGCCCAGGTGTTTTTCTCAGGTGTTTTCCGC
GTTCCGGGTCAAAGTTGGCGTTTTATTATTATAGTCAGTCTAGCTGGTTCCATAGAGCCCACCGCATCCC
CAGCATGCCTGCTATTGTCTTCCCAATCCTCCCCCTTGCTGTCCTGCCCCACCCCACCCCCCAGAATAGA
ATGACACCTACTCAGACAATGCGATGCAATTTCCTCATTTTATTAGGAAAGGACAGTGGGAGTGGCACCT
TCCAGGGTCAAGGAAGGCACGGGGGAGGGGCAAACAACAGATGGCTGGCAACTAGAAGGCACAGTCGAGG
CTGATCGTACCGAGCTCGAATTCCAGGCGGGGAGGCGGCCCAAAGGGAGATCCGACTCGTCTGAGGGCGA
AGGCGAAGACGCGGAAGAGGCCGCAGAGCCGGCAGCAGGCCGCGGGAAGGAAGGTCCGCTGGATTGAGGG
CCGAAGGGACGTAGCAGAAGGACGTCCCGCGCAGAATCCAGGTGGCAACACAGGCGAGCAGCCATGGAAA
GGACGTCAGCTTCCCCGACAACACCACGGAATTGTCAGTGCCCAACAGCCGAGCCCCTGTCCAGCAGCGG
GCAAGGCAGGCGGCGATGAGTTCCGCCGTGGCAATAGGGAGGGGGAAAGCGAAAGTCCCGGAAAGGAGCT
GACAGGTGGTGGCAATGCCCCAACCAGTGGGGGTTGCGTCAGCAAACACAGTGCACACCACGCCACGTTG
CCTGACAACGGGCCACAACTCCTCATAAAGAGACAGCAACCAGGATTTATACAAGGAGGAGAAAATGAAA
GCCATACGGGAAGCAATAGCATGATACAAAGGCATTAAAGCAGCGTATCCACATAGCGTAAAAGGAGCAA
CATAGTTAAGAATACCAGTCAATCTTTCACAAATTTTGTAATCCAGAGGTTGATTGTCGACGGATCCTCT
AGATGCATGCTCGAGCGGCCGCTTTACTTGTACAGCTCGTCCATGCCGAGAGTGATCCCGGCGGCGGTCA
CGAACTCCAGCAGGACCATGTGATCGCGCTTCTCGTTGGGGTCTTTGCTCAGGGCGGACTGGGTGCTCAG
GTAGTGGTTGTCGGGCAGCAGCACGGGGCCGTCGCCGATGGGGGTGTTCTGCTGGTAGTGGTCGGCGAGC
TGCACGCTGCCGTCCTCGATGTTGTGGCGGATCTTGAAGTTCACCTTGATGCCGTTCTTCTGCTTGTCGG
CCATGATATAGACGTTGTGGCTGTTGTAGTTGTACTCCAGCTTGTGCCCCAGGATGTTGCCGTCCTCCTT
GAAGTCGATGCCCTTCAGCTCGATGCGGTTCACCAGGGTGTCGCCCTCGAACTTCACCTCGGCGCGGGTC
TTGTAGTTGCCGTCGTCCTTGAAGAAGATGGTGCGCTCCTGGACGTAGCCTTCGGGCATGGCGGACTTGA
AGAAGTCGTGCTGCTTCATGTGGTCGGGGTAGCGGCTGAAGCACTGCACGCCGTAGGTCAGGGTGGTCAC
GAGGGTGGGCCAGGGCACGGGCAGCTTGCCGGTGGTGCAGATGAACTTCAGGGTCAGCTTGCCGTAGGTG
GCATCGCCCTCGCCCTCGCCGGACACGCTGAACTTGTGGCCGTTTACGTCGCCGTCCAGCTCGACCAGGA
TGGGCACCACCCCGGTGAACAGCTCCTCGCCCTTGCTCACCATGGTGGCGACCGGTGGATCCCGGGCCCG
CGGTACCAAGCTTATCGATGCGGCCGCGCTAGCACGCGTCAGCTGACTAGAGGATCCCCGGGTACCGAGC
TCGAATTCGGGGCCGCGGAGGCTGGATCGGTCCCGGTGTCTTCTATGGAGGTCAAAACAGCGTGGATGGC
GTCTCCAGGCGATCTGACGGTTCACTAAACGAGCTCTGCTTATATAGGCCTCCCACCGTACACGCCTACT
CGACCCGGGTACCGAGCTCGACTTTCACTTTTCTCTATCACTGATAGGGAGTGGTAAACTCGACTTTCAC
TTTTCTCTATCACTGATAGGGAGTGGTAAACTCGACTTTCACTTTTCTCTATCACTGATAGGGAGTGGTA
AACTCGACTTTCACTTTTCTCTATCACTGATAGGGAGTGGTAAACTCGACTTTCACTTTTCTCTATCACT
GATAGGGAGTGGTAAACTCGACTTTCACTTTTCTCTATCACTGATAGGGAGTGGTAAACTCGACTTTCAC
TTTTCTCTATCACTGATAGGGAGTGGTAAACTCGACGCGTATATCTGGCCCGTACATCGCTAGANGATCT
GGAAGGTGCTGAGGTACGATGAGACCCGCACCAGGTGCAGACCCTGCGAGTGTGGCGGTAAACATATTAG
GAACCAGCCTGTGATGCTGGATGTGACCGAGGAGCTGAGGCCCGATCACTTGGTGCTGGCCTGCACCCGC
GCTGAGTTTGGCTCTAGCGATGAAGATACAGATTGAGGTACTGAAATGTGTGGGCGTGGCTTAAGGGTGG
GAAAGAATATATAAGGTGGGGGTCTTATGTAGTTTTGTATCTGTTTTGCAGCAGCCGCCGCCGCCATGAG
CACCAACTCGTTTGATGGAAGCATTGTGAGCTCATATTTGACAACGCGCATGCCCCCATGGGCCGGGGTG
CGTCAGAATGTGATGGGCTCCAGCATTGATGGTCGCCCCGTCCTGCCCGCAAACTCTACTACCTTGACCT
ACGAGACCGTGTCTGGAACGCCGTTGGAGACTGCAGCCTCCGCCGCCGCTTCAGCCGCTGCAGCCACCGC
CCGCGGGATTGTGACTGACTTTGCTTTCCTGAGCCCGCTTGCAAGCAGTGCAGCTTCCCGTTCATCCGCC
CGCGATGACAAGTTGACGGCTCTTTTGGCACAATTGGATTCTTTGACCCGGGAACTTAATGTCGTTTCTC
AGCAGCTGTTGGATCTGCGCCAGCAGGTTTCTGCCCTGAAGGCTTCCTCCCCTCCCAATGCGGTTTAAAA
CATAAATAAAAAACCAGACTCTGTTTGGATTTGGATCAAGCAAGTGTCTTGCTGTCTTTATTTAGGGGTT
TTGCGCGCGCGGTAGGCCCGGGACCAGCGGTCTCGGTCGTTGAGGGTCCTGTGTATTTTTTCCAGGACGT
GGTAAAGGTGACTCTGGATGTTCAGATACATGGGCATAAGCCCGTCTCTGGGGTGGAGGTAGCACCACTG
CAGAGCTTCATGCTGCGGGGTGGTGTTGTAGATGATCCAGTCGTAGCAGGAGCGCTGGGCGTGGTGCCTA
AAAATGTCTTTCAGTAGCAAGCTGATTGCCAGGGGCAGGCCCTTGGTGTAAGTGTTTACAAAGCGGTTAA
GCTGGGATGGGTGCATACGTGGGGATATGAGATGCATCTTGGACTGTATTTTTAGGTTGGCTATGTTCCC
AGCCATATCCCTCCGGGGATTCATGTTGTGCAGAACCACCAGCACAGTGTATCCGGTGCACTTGGGAAAT
TTGTCATGTAGCTTAGAAGGAAATGCGTGGAAGAACTTGGAGACGCCCTTGTGACCTCCAAGATTTTCCA
TGCATTCGTCCATAATGATGGCAATGGGCCCACGGGCGGCGGCCTGGGCGAAGATATTTCTGGGATCACT
AACGTCATAGTTGTGTTCCAGGATGAGATCGTCATAGGCCATTTTTACAAAGCGCGGGCGGAGGGTGCCA
GACTGCGGTATAATGGTTCCATCCGGCCCAGGGGCGTAGTTACCCTCACAGATTTGCATTTCCCACGCTT
TGAGTTCAGATGGGGGGATCATGTCTACCTGCGGGGCGATGAAGAAAACGGTTTCCGGGGTAGGGGAGAT
CAGCTGGGAAGAAAGCAGGTTCCTGAGCAGCTGCGACTTACCGCAGCCGGTGGGCCCGTAAATCACACCT
ATTACCGGGTGCAACTGGTAGTTAAGAGAGCTGCAGCTGCCGTCATCCCTGAGCAGGGGGGCCACTTCGT
TAAGCATGTCCCTGACTCGCATGTTTTCCCTGACCAAATCCGCCAGAAGGCGCTCGCCGCCCAGCGATAG
CAGTTCTTGCAAGGAAGCAAAGTTTTTCAACGGTTTGAGACCGTCCGCCGTAGGCATGCTTTTGAGCGTT
TGACCAAGCAGTTCCAGGCGGTCCCACAGCTCGGTCACCTGCTCTACGGCATCTCGATCCAGCATATCTC
CTCGTTTCGCGGGTTGGGGCGGCTTTCGCTGTACGGCAGTAGTCGGTGCTCGTCCAGACGGGCCAGGGTC
ATGTCTTTCCACGGGCGCAGGGTCCTCGTCAGCGTAGTCTGGGTCACGGTGAAGGGGTGCGCTCCGGGCT
GCGCGCTGGCCAGGGTGCGCTTGAGGCTGGTCCTGCTGGTGCTGAAGCGCTGCCGGTCTTCGCCCTGCGC
GTCGGCCAGGTAGCATTTGACCATGGTGTCATAGTCCAGCCCCTCCGCGGCGTGGCCCTTGGCGCGCAGC
TTGCCCTTGGAGGAGGCGCCGCACGAGGGGCAGTGCAGACTTTTGAGGGCGTAGAGCTTGGGCGCGAGAA
ATACCGATTCCGGGGAGTAGGCATCCGCGCCGCAGGCCCCGCAGACGGTCTCGCATTCCACGAGCCAGGT
GAGCTCTGGCCGTTCGGGGTCAAAAACCAGGTTTCCCCCATGCTTTTTGATGCGTTTCTTACCTCTGGTT
TCCATGAGCCGGTGTCCACGCTCGGTGACGAAAAGGCTGTCCGTGTCCCCGTATACAGACTTGAGAGGCC
TGTCCTCGACCGATGCCCTTGAGAGCCTTCAACCCAGTCAGCTCCTTCCGGTGGGCGCGGGGCATGACTA
TCGTCGCCGCACTTATGACTGTCTTCTTTATCATGCAACTCGTAGGACAGGTGCCGGCAGCGCTCTGGGT
CATTTTCGGCGAGGACCGCTTTCGCTGGAGCGCGACGATGATCGGCCTGTCGCTTGCGGTATTCGGAATC
TTGCACGCCCTCGCTCAAGCCTTCGTCACTGGTCCCGCCACCAAACGTTTCGGCGAGAAGCAGGCCATTA
TCGCCGGCATGGCGGCCGACGCGCTGGGCTACGTCTTGCTGGCGTTCGCGACGCGAGGCTGGATGGCCTT
CCCCATTATGATTCTTCTCGCTTCCGGCGGCATCGGGATGCCCGCGTTGCAGGCCATGCTGTCCAGGCAG
GTAGATGACGACCATCAGGGACAGCTTCAAGGATCGCTCGCGGCTCTTACCAGCCTAACTTCGATCACTG
GACCGCTGATCGTCACGGCGATTTATGCCGCCTCGGCGAGCACATGGAACGGGTTGGCATGGATTGTAGG
CGCCGCCCTATACCTTGTCTGCCTCCCCGCGTTGCGTCGCGGTGCATGGAGCCGGGCCACCTCGACCTGA
ATGGAAGCCGGCGGCACCTCGCTAACGGATTCACCACTCCAAGAATTGGAGCCAATCAATTCTTGCGGAG
AACTGTGAATGCGCAAACCAACCCTTGGCAGAACATATCCATCGCGTCCGCCATCTCCAGCAGCCGCACG
CGGCGCATCTCGGGCAGCGTTGGGTCCTGGCCACGGGTGCGCATGATCGTGCTCCTGTCGTTGAGGACCC
GGCTAGGCTGGCGGGGTTGCCTTACTGGTTAGCAGAATGAATCACCGATACGCGAGCGAACGTGAAGCGA
CTGCTGCTGCAAAACGTCTGCGACCTGAGCAACAACATGAATGGTCTTCGGTTTCCGTGTTTCGTAAAGT
CTGGAAACGCGGAAGTCAGCGCCCTGCACCATTATGTTCCGGATCTGCATCGCAGGATGCTGCTGGCTAC
CCTGTGGAACACCTACATCTGTATTAACGAAGCGCTGGCATTGACCCTGAGTGATTTTTCTCTGGTCCCG
CCGCATCCATACCGCCAGTTGTTTACCCTCACAACGTTCCAGTAACCGGGCATGTTCATCATCAGTAACC
CGTATCGTGAGCATCCTCTCTCGTTTCATCGGTATCATTACCCCCATGAACAGAAATCCCCCTTACACGG
AGGCATCAGTGACCAAACAGGAAAAAACCGCCCTTAACATGGCCCGCTTTATCAGAAGCCAGACATTAAC
GCTTCTGGAGAAACTCAACGAGCTGGACGCGGATGAACAGGCAGACATCTGTGAATCGCTTCACGACCAC
GCTGATGAGCTTTACCGCAGCTGCCTCGCGCGTTTCGGTGATGACGGTGAAAACCTCTGACACATGCAGC
TCCCGGAGACGGTCACAGCTTGTCTGTAAGCGGATGCCGGGAGCAGACAAGCCCGTCAGGGCGCGTCAGC
GGGTGTTGGCGGGTGTCGGGGCGCAGCCATGACCCAGTCACGTAGCGATAGCGGAGTGTATACTGGCTTA
ACTATGCGGCATCAGAGCAGATTGTACTGAGAGTGCACCATATGCGGTGTGAAATACCGCACAGATGCGT
AAGGAGAAAATACCGCATCAGGCGCTCTTCCGCTTCCTCGCTCACTGACTCGCTGCGCTCGGTCGTTCGG
CTGCGGCGAGCGGTATCAGCTCACTCAAAGGCGGTAATACGGTTATCCACAGAATCAGGGGATAACGCAG
GAAAGAACATGTGAGCAAAAGGCCAGCAAAAGGCCAGGAACCGTAAAAAGGCCGCGTTGCTGGCGTTTTT
CCATAGGCTCCGCCCCCCTGACGAGCATCACAAAAATCGACGCTCAAGTCAGAGGTGGCGAAACCCGACA
GGACTATAAAGATACCAGGCGTTTCCCCCTGGAAGCTCCCTCGTGCGCTCTCCTGTTCCGACCCTGCCGC
TTACCGGATACCTGTCCGCCTTTCTCCCTTCGGGAAGCGTGGCGCTTTCTCATAGCTCACGCTGTAGGTA
TCTCAGTTCGGTGTAGGTCGTTCGCTCCAAGCTGGGCTGTGTGCACGAACCCCCCGTTCAGCCCGACCGC
TGCGCCTTATCCGGTAACTATCGTCTTGAGTCCAACCCGGTAAGACACGACTTATCGCCACTGGCAGCAG
CCACTGGTAACAGGATTAGCAGAGCGAGGTATGTAGGCGGTGCTACAGAGTTCTTGAAGTGGTGGCCTAA
CTACGGCTACACTAGAAGGACAGTATTTGGTATCTGCGCTCTGCTGAAGCCAGTTACCTTCGGAAAAAGA
GTTGGTAGCTCTTGATCCGGCAAACAAACCACCGCTGGTAGCGGTGGTTTTTTTGTTTGCAAGCAGCAGA
TTACGCGCAGAAAAAAAGGATCTCAAGAAGATCCTTTGATCTTTTCTACGGGGTCTGACGCTCAGTGGAA
CGAAAACTCACGTTAAGGGATTTTGGTCATGAGATTATCAAAAAGGATCTTCACCTAGATCCTTTTAAAT
TAAAAATGAAGTTTTAAATCAATCTAAAGTATATATGAGTAAACTTGGTCTGACAGTTACCAATGCTTAA
TCAGTGAGGCACCTATCTCAGCGATCTGTCTATTTCGTTCATCCATAGTTGCCTGACTCCCCGTCGTGTA
GATAACTACGATACGGGAGGGCTTACCATCTGGCCCCAGTGCTGCAATGATACCGCGAGACCCACGCTCA
CCGGCTCCAGATTTATCAGCAATAAACCAGCCAGCCGGAAGGGCCGAGCGCAGAAGTGGTCCTGCAACTT
TATCCGCCTCCATCCAGTCTATTAATTGTTGCCGGGAAGCTAGAGTAAGTAGTTCGCCAGTTAATAGTTT
GCGCAACGTTGTTGCCATTGCTGCAGGCATCGTGGTGTCACGCTCGTCGTTTGGTATGGCTTCATTCAGC
TCCGGTTCCCAACGATCAAGGCGAGTTACATGATCCCCCATGTTGTGCAAAAAAGCGGTTAGCTCCTTCG
GTCCTCCGATCGTTGTCAGAAGTAAGTTGGCCGCAGTGTTATCACTCATGGTTATGGCAGCACTGCATAA
TTCTCTTACTGTCATGCCATCCGTAAGATGCTTTTCTGTGACTGGTGAGTACTCAACCAAGTCATTCTGA
GAATAGTGTATGCGGCGACCGAGTTGCTCTTGCCCGGCGTCAACACGGGATAATACCGCGCCACATAGCA
GAACTTTAAAAGTGCTCATCATTGGAAAACGTTCTTCGGGGCGAAAACTCTCAAGGATCTTACCGCTGTT
GAGATCCAGTTCGATGTAACCCACTCGTGCACCCAACTGATCTTCAGCATCTTTTACTTTCACCAGCGTT
TCTGGGTGAGCAAAAACAGGAAGGCAAAATGCCGCAAAAAAGGGAATAAGGGCGACACGGAAATGTTGAA
TACTCATACTCTTCCTTTTTCAATATTATTGAAGCATTTATCAGGGTTATTGTCTCATGAGCGGATACAT
ATTTGAATGTATTTAGAAAAATAAACAAATAGGGGTTCCGCGCACATTTCCCCGAAAAGTGCCACCTGAC
GTCTAAGAAACCATTATTATCATGACATTAACCTATAAAAATAGGCGTATCACGAGGCCCTTTCGTCTTC
AAG
