>Addgene plasmid #38060 | pXCX.TRE.EGFP.WPRE | addgene partial sequence | sequence record 57115 | pCEP-fwd 5'-AGAGCTCGTTTAGTGAACCG-3'
GCTGTTTTGACCTCCATAGAAGACACCGGGACCGATCCAGCCTCCGCGGCCCCGAATTCGAGCTCGGTAC
CCGGGGATCCTCTAGTCAGCTGACGCGTGCTAGCGCGGCCGCATCGATAAGCTTGGTACCGCGGGCCCGG
GATCCACCGGTCGCCACCATGGTGAGCAAGGGCGAGGAGCTGTTCACCGGGGTGGTGCCCATCCTGGTCG
AGCTGGACGGCGACGTAAACGGCCACAAGTTCAGCGTGTCCGGCGAGGGCGAGGGCGATGCCACCTACGG
CAAGCTGACCCTGAAGTTCATCTGCACCACCGGCAAGCTGCCCGTGCCCTGGCCCACCCTCGTGACCACC
CTGACCTACGGCGTGCAGTGCTTCAGCCGCTACCCCGACCACATGAAGCAGCACGACTTCTTCAAGTCCG
CCATGCCCGAAGGCTACGTCCAGGAGCGCACCATCTTCTTCAAGGACGACGGCAACTACAAGACCCGCGC
CGAGGTGAAGTTCGAGGGCGACACCCTGGTGAACCGCATCGAGCTGAAGGGCATCGACTTCAAGGAGGAC
GGCAACATCCTGGGGCACAAGCTGGAGTACAACTACAACAGCCACAACGTCTATATCATGGCCGACAAGC
AGAAGAACGGCATCAAGGTGAACTTCAAGATCCGCCACAACATCGAGGACGGCAGCGTGCAGCTCGCCGA
CCACTACCAGCAGAACACCCCCATCGGCGACGGCCCCGTGCTGCTGCCCGACAACCACTACCTGAGCACC
CAGTCCGCCCTGAGCAAAGACCCCAACGAGAAGCGCGATCACATGGTCCTGCTGGAGTTCGTGACCGCCG
CCGGGATCACTCTCGGCATGGACGAGCTGTACAAGTAAAGCGGCCGCTCGAGCATGCATCTAGAGGATCC
GTC
